Addgene plasmid #177258: bu6-sgCebpa_v2-mU6-sgCebpb_v2-hU6-sgCebpd_v2
Purpose: Expresses Cebpa_v2 (bU6), Cebpb_v2 (mU6), Cebpd_v2 (hU6) gRNAs and Cre-recombinase
Depositing lab: Monte Winslow. Depositing organization: Stanford University. Publication: LKB1 drives stasis and C/EBP-mediated reprogramming to an alveolar type II fate in lung cancer. Murray CW, Brady JJ, Han M, Cai H, Tsai MK, Pierce SE, Cheng R, Demeter J, Feldser DM, Jackson PK, Shackelford DB, Winslow MM. Nat Commun. 2022 Feb 28;13(1):1090. doi: 10.1038/s41467-022-28619-8. PubMed 35228570.
Backbone
  Vector backbone: pLL3.3
  Vector type: Lentiviral
Growth in bacteria
  Bacterial resistance: Ampicillin, 100 μg/mL
  Growth temperature: 37°C
  Growth strain: NEB Stable
  Copy number: High Copy
Gene/Insert
  Gene/Insert name: sgCebpa_v2/sgCebpb_v2/sgCebpd_v2
  gRNA/shRNA sequence: GCATCAGCGCCTACATCGACC/GTGCTCGCCAATGGCCGGCT/GTCGTACATGGCAGGAGTCG
  Species: M. musculus (mouse)
  Promoter: bU6/mU6/hU6
  Cloning method: Gibson Cloning
Terms and licenses: Academic/Nonprofit Terms; Industry Terms: Not Available to Industry
How to cite: bu6-sgCebpa_v2-mU6-sgCebpb_v2-hU6-sgCebpd_v2 was a gift from Monte Winslow (Addgene plasmid # 177258 ; http://n2t.net/addgene:177258 ; RRID:Addgene_177258)
