[The description below was written by a language model from this plasmid's Addgene catalogue record and pLannotate feature annotations shown in this document.]
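Description:
bu6-sgCebpa_v2-mU6-sgCebpb_v2-hU6-sgCebpd_v2 is an HIV-1-based lentiviral transfer plasmid built on the pLL3.3 backbone. It delivers three mouse-targeting Cas9 guide RNAs together with Cre recombinase from a single provirus. In bacteria it replicates from a high-copy ColE1/pUC-type origin and is selected with ampicillin through the β-lactamase gene. The recommended recombination-deficient host strain suits a plasmid that carries repeated LTR and promoter sequences.

Viral genomic RNA is driven by a CMV enhancer/promoter fused to a truncated 5' LTR. This is followed by the Ψ packaging signal with a partial gag sequence, the RRE for Rev-dependent nuclear export, and the cPPT/CTS element. Downstream sit three tandem RNA polymerase III cassettes. According to the catalogue entry, a bovine U6 promoter drives sgCebpa_v2, a mouse U6 promoter drives sgCebpb_v2, and a human U6 promoter drives sgCebpd_v2. Using three different U6 promoters limits sequence repetition within the array. The automated annotation detects the mouse and human U6 promoters and one S. pyogenes tracrRNA scaffold fragment, but it does not label the bovine U6 promoter or the other guide scaffolds. A mouse PGK promoter then expresses Cre, followed by a WPRE to enhance transcript expression. A nef fragment and a truncated LTR form the 3' end of the provirus.

No Cas9 is annotated or listed, so the nuclease must come from the target cells or animal. Cre can act on loxP-flanked or lox-stop-lox alleles in the transduced cell while the guides simultaneously target the C/EBP family members Cebpa, Cebpb and Cebpd. The associated publication concerns C/EBP-mediated reprogramming in LKB1-related lung cancer.
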