Features (pLannotate 1.2.2; 22 found; start..end, strand, type, name):
     69..249     +  LTR            5' LTR (truncated): truncated 5' long terminal repeat (LTR) from HIV-1
    311..899     -  rep_origin     ori: high-copy-number ColE1/pMB1/pBR322/pUC origin of replication
   1070..1930    -  CDS            AmpR: β-lactamase; bla; confers resistance to ampicillin, carbenicillin, and related antibiotics
   1931..2035    -  promoter       AmpR promoter: bla
   2094..2146    -  misc_feature   bom (fragment): basis of mobility region from pBR322
   2301..2680    +  enhancer       CMV enhancer: human cytomegalovirus immediate early enhancer
   2681..2880    +  promoter       CMV promoter: human cytomegalovirus (CMV) immediate early promoter
   2898..3078    +  LTR            5' LTR (truncated): truncated 5' long terminal repeat (LTR) from HIV-1
   3125..3250    +  misc_feature   HIV-1 Ψ: packaging signal of human immunodeficiency virus type 1
   3234..3572    +  CDS            HIV-1 gag (fragment): gag protein from human immunodeficiency virus 1; gag
   3747..3980    +  misc_feature   RRE: The Rev response element (RRE) of HIV-1 allows for Rev-dependent mRNA export from the nucleus to the cytoplasm.
   4357..4457    +  CDS            Rev (fragment): human immunodeficiency virus 1 (HIV-1) Rev protein; rev; enhances nuclear export of unspliced and incompletely spliced viral mRNAs
   4507..4624    +  misc_feature   cPPT/CTS: central polypurine tract and central termination sequence of HIV-1
   5035..5102    +  misc_RNA       tracrRNA (fragment): trans-activating CRISPR RNA for the Streptococcus pyogenes CRISPR/Cas9 system
   5130..5432    +  promoter       U6 promoter: RNA polymerase III promoter for mouse U6 snRNA (Das et al., 1988)
   5606..5843    +  promoter       U6 promoter: RNA polymerase III promoter for human U6 snRNA
   6016..6508    +  promoter       PGK promoter: mouse phosphoglycerate kinase 1 promoter
   6538..7568    +  CDS            Cre (fragment): site-specific recombinase Cre is a site-specific recombinase from bacteriophage P1. Recombination occurs at loxP sequences.
   7601..7624    +  misc_feature   MCS (fragment): pBluescript multiple cloning site
   7624..8212    +  misc_feature   WPRE: woodchuck hepatitis virus posttranscriptional regulatory element
   8213..8232    +  misc_feature   MCS (fragment): pBluescript multiple cloning site
   8234..62      +  CDS            nef (fragment) (across the origin): NEF_HV1LA - Experimental evidence at protein level: Swiss-Prot protein existence level 1. Extracellular Nef protein targets CD4(+) T-lymphocytes for apoptosis by interacting with CXCR4 surface receptors. From Human immunodeficiency virus type 1 group M subtype B (isolate Lai) (HIV-1).
>Addgene plasmid #177258 | bu6-sgCebpa_v2-mU6-sgCebpb_v2-hU6-sgCebpd_v2 | addgene full sequence | sequence record 350112 | Addgene NGS Result
TAGAGTGGAGGTTTGACAGCCGCCTAGCATTTCATCACATGGCCCGAGAGCTGCATCCGGACTGTACTGG
GTCTCTCTGGTTAGACCAGATCTGAGCCTGGGAGCTCTCTGGCTAACTAGGGAACCCACTGCTTAAGCCT
CAATAAAGCTTGCCTTGAGTGCTTCAAGTAGTGTGTGCCCGTCTGTTGTGTGACTCTGGTAACTAGAGAT
CCCTCAGACCCTTTTAGTCAGTGTGGAAAATCTCTAGCAGCATGTGAGCAAAAGGCCAGCAAAAGGCCAG
GAACCGTAAAAAGGCCGCGTTGCTGGCGTTTTTCCATAGGCTCCGCCCCCCTGACGAGCATCACAAAAAT
CGACGCTCAAGTCAGAGGTGGCGAAACCCGACAGGACTATAAAGATACCAGGCGTTTCCCCCTGGAAGCT
CCCTCGTGCGCTCTCCTGTTCCGACCCTGCCGCTTACCGGATACCTGTCCGCCTTTCTCCCTTCGGGAAG
CGTGGCGCTTTCTCATAGCTCACGCTGTAGGTATCTCAGTTCGGTGTAGGTCGTTCGCTCCAAGCTGGGC
TGTGTGCACGAACCCCCCGTTCAGCCCGACCGCTGCGCCTTATCCGGTAACTATCGTCTTGAGTCCAACC
CGGTAAGACACGACTTATCGCCACTGGCAGCAGCCACTGGTAACAGGATTAGCAGAGCGAGGTATGTAGG
CGGTGCTACAGAGTTCTTGAAGTGGTGGCCTAACTACGGCTACACTAGAAGAACAGTATTTGGTATCTGC
GCTCTGCTGAAGCCAGTTACCTTCGGAAAAAGAGTTGGTAGCTCTTGATCCGGCAAACAAACCACCGCTG
GTAGCGGTGGTTTTTTTGTTTGCAAGCAGCAGATTACGCGCAGAAAAAAAGGATCTCAAGAAGATCCTTT
GATCTTTTCTACGGGGTCTGACGCTCAGTGGAACGAAAACTCACGTTAAGGGATTTTGGTCATGAGATTA
TCAAAAAGGATCTTCACCTAGATCCTTTTAAATTAAAAATGAAGTTTTAAATCAATCTAAAGTATATATG
AGTAAACTTGGTCTGACAGTTACCAATGCTTAATCAGTGAGGCACCTATCTCAGCGATCTGTCTATTTCG
TTCATCCATAGTTGCCTGACTCCCCGTCGTGTAGATAACTACGATACGGGAGGGCTTACCATCTGGCCCC
AGTGCTGCAATGATACCGCGAGACCCACGCTCACCGGCTCCAGATTTATCAGCAATAAACCAGCCAGCCG
GAAGGGCCGAGCGCAGAAGTGGTCCTGCAACTTTATCCGCCTCCATCCAGTCTATTAATTGTTGCCGGGA
AGCTAGAGTAAGTAGTTCGCCAGTTAATAGTTTGCGCAACGTTGTTGCCATTGCTACAGGCATCGTGGTG
TCACGCTCGTCGTTTGGTATGGCTTCATTCAGCTCCGGTTCCCAACGATCAAGGCGAGTTACATGATCCC
CCATGTTGTGCAAAAAAGCGGTTAGCTCCTTCGGTCCTCCGATCGTTGTCAGAAGTAAGTTGGCCGCAGT
GTTATCACTCATGGTTATGGCAGCACTGCATAATTCTCTTACTGTCATGCCATCCGTAAGATGCTTTTCT
GTGACTGGTGAGTACTCAACCAAGTCATTCTGAGAATAGTGTATGCGGCGACCGAGTTGCTCTTGCCCGG
CGTCAATACGGGATAATACCGCGCCACATAGCAGAACTTTAAAAGTGCTCATCATTGGAAAACGTTCTTC
GGGGCGAAAACTCTCAAGGATCTTACCGCTGTTGAGATCCAGTTCGATGTAACCCACTCGTGCACCCAAC
TGATCTTCAGCATCTTTTACTTTCACCAGCGTTTCTGGGTGAGCAAAAACAGGAAGGCAAAATGCCGCAA
AAAAGGGAATAAGGGCGACACGGAAATGTTGAATACTCATACTCTTCCTTTTTCAATATTATTGAAGCAT
TTATCAGGGTTATTGTCTCATGAGCGGATACATATTTGAATGTATTTAGAAAAATAAACAAATAGGGGTT
CCGCGCACATTTCCCCGAAAAGTGCCACCTGACGTCGACGGATCGGGAGATCTCCCGATCCCCTATGGTG
CACTCTCAGTACAATCTGCTCTGATGCCGCATAGTTAAGCCAGTATCTGCTCCCTGCTTGTGTGTTGGAG
GTCGCTGAGTAGTGCGCGAGCAAAATTTAAGCTACAACAAGGCAAGGCTTGACCGACAATTGCATGAAGA
ATCTGCTTAGGGTTAGGCGTTTTGCGCTGCTTCGCGATGTACGGGCCAGATATACGCGTTGACATTGATT
ATTGACTAGTTATTAATAGTAATCAATTACGGGGTCATTAGTTCATAGCCCATATATGGAGTTCCGCGTT
ACATAACTTACGGTAAATGGCCCGCCTGGCTGACCGCCCAACGACCCCCGCCCATTGACGTCAATAATGA
CGTATGTTCCCATAGTAACGCCAATAGGGACTTTCCATTGACGTCAATGGGTGGAGTATTTACGGTAAAC
TGCCCACTTGGCAGTACATCAAGTGTATCATATGCCAAGTACGCCCCCTATTGACGTCAATGACGGTAAA
TGGCCCGCCTGGCATTATGCCCAGTACATGACCTTATGGGACTTTCCTACTTGGCAGTACATCTACGTAT
TAGTCATCGCTATTACCATGGTGATGCGGTTTTGGCAGTACATCAATGGGCGTGGATAGCGGTTTGACTC
ACGGGGATTTCCAAGTCTCCACCCCATTGACGTCAATGGGAGTTTGTTTTGGCACCAAAATCAACGGGAC
TTTCCAAAATGTCGTAACAACTCCGCCCCATTGACGCAAATGGGCGGTAGGCGTGTACGGTGGGAGGTCT
ATATAAGCAGCGCGTTTTGCCTGTACTGGGTCTCTCTGGTTAGACCAGATCTGAGCCTGGGAGCTCTCTG
GCTAACTAGGGAACCCACTGCTTAAGCCTCAATAAAGCTTGCCTTGAGTGCTTCAAGTAGTGTGTGCCCG
TCTGTTGTGTGACTCTGGTAACTAGAGATCCCTCAGACCCTTTTAGTCAGTGTGGAAAATCTCTAGCAGT
GGCGCCCGAACAGGGACTTGAAAGCGAAAGGGAAACCAGAGGAGCTCTCTCGACGCAGGACTCGGCTTGC
TGAAGCGCGCACGGCAAGAGGCGAGGGGCGGCGACTGGTGAGTACGCCAAAAATTTTGACTAGCGGAGGC
TAGAAGGAGAGAGATGGGTGCGAGAGCGTCAGTATTAAGCGGGGGAGAATTAGATCGCGATGGGAAAAAA
TTCGGTTAAGGCCAGGGGGAAAGAAAAAATATAAATTAAAACATATAGTATGGGCAAGCAGGGAGCTAGA
ACGATTCGCAGTTAATCCTGGCCTGTTAGAAACATCAGAAGGCTGTAGACAAATACTGGGACAGCTACAA
CCATCCCTTCAGACAGGATCAGAAGAACTTAGATCATTATATAATACAGTAGCAACCCTCTATTGTGTGC
ATCAAAGGATAGAGATAAAAGACACCAAGGAAGCTTTAGACAAGATAGAGGAAGAGCAAAACAAAAGTAA
GACCACCGCACAGCAAGCGGCCGGCCGCTGATCTTCAGACCTGGAGGAGGAGATATGAGGGACAATTGGA
GAAGTGAATTATATAAATATAAAGTAGTAAAAATTGAACCATTAGGAGTAGCACCCACCAAGGCAAAGAG
AAGAGTGGTGCAGAGAGAAAAAAGAGCAGTGGGAATAGGAGCTTTGTTCCTTGGGTTCTTGGGAGCAGCA
GGAAGCACTATGGGCGCAGCGTCAATGACGCTGACGGTACAGGCCAGACAATTATTGTCTGGTATAGTGC
AGCAGCAGAACAATTTGCTGAGGGCTATTGAGGCGCAACAGCATCTGTTGCAACTCACAGTCTGGGGCAT
CAAGCAGCTCCAGGCAAGAATCCTGGCTGTGGAAAGATACCTAAAGGATCAACAGCTCCTGGGGATTTGG
GGTTGCTCTGGAAAACTCATTTGCACCACTGCTGTGCCTTGGAATGCTAGTTGGAGTAATAAATCTCTGG
AACAGATTTGGAATCACACGACCTGGATGGAGTGGGACAGAGAAATTAACAATTACACAAGCTTAATACA
CTCCTTAATTGAAGAATCGCAAAACCAGCAAGAAAAGAATGAACAAGAATTATTGGAATTAGATAAATGG
GCAAGTTTGTGGAATTGGTTTAACATAACAAATTGGCTGTGGTATATAAAATTATTCATAATGATAGTAG
GAGGCTTGGTAGGTTTAAGAATAGTTTTTGCTGTACTTTCTATAGTGAATAGAGTTAGGCAGGGATATTC
ACCATTATCGTTTCAGACCCACCTCCCAACCCCGAGGGGACCCGACAGGCCCGAAGGAATAGAAGAAGAA
GGTGGAGAGAGAGACAGAGACAGATCCATTCGATTAGTGAACGGATCGGCACTGCGTGCGCCAATTCTGC
AGACAAATGGCAGTATTCATCCACAATTTTAAAAGAAAAGGGGGGATTGGGGGGTACAGTGCAGGGGAAA
GAATAGTAGACATAATAGCAACAGACATACAAACTAAAGAATTACAAAAACAAATTACAAAAATTCAAAA
TTTTCGGGTTTATTACAGGGACAGCAGAGATCCAGTTTGGTTAGTACCGGGCCCGCTCTAGCCCTGCAGG
AACTGTTTAAACTGTCGTGACCGAGCTTGTCTGCCCGCGCAGTCCACTAGACAGACGCGCAGAGGTCGGG
CGGGCCTAGGGCCAATTTCCCATGGTTCCCTTCATTTGCATATATGATGTAATAAGGTTATGGAGACTAT
TAAACTTAGCCCTAATCAAACTATATGATGATAATGTGTGTGGTACAAAAGGTCATAACTTATTATATAC
TTTGAAACTTAAAAAAGGGTTACAGTTTAGTCACCATAACTGTAAAATTTTTTCTATTCTTAGCTTTATA
TAGTTCTTGAGAGGCCATGTTTATGGCATCAGCGCCTACATCGACCGTTTAAGAGCTAAGCTGGAAACAG
CATAGCAAGTTTAAATAAGGCTAGTCCGTTATCAACTTGAAAAAGTGGCACCGAGTCGGTGCTTTTTTTC
CAGTCTGACTATCACGATTGATCCGACGCGCCATCTCTAGGCCCGCGCCGGCCCCCTCGCACGGACTTGT
GGGAGAAGCTCGGCTACTCCCCTGCCCCGGTTAATTTGCATATAATATTTCCTAGTAACTATAGAGGCTT
AATGTGCGATAAAAGACAGATAATCTGTTCTTTTTAATACTAGCTACATTTTACATGATAGGCTTGGATT
TCTATAAGAGATACAAATACTAAATTATTATTTTAAAAAACAGCACAAAAGGAAACTCACCCTAACTGTA
AAGTAATTGTGTGTTTTGAGACTATAAGTATCCCTTGGAGAACCACCTTGTTGGTGCTCGCCAATGGCCG
GCTGTTTGAGAGCTAAGCAGAAAGCTGCATAGCAAGTTCAAATAAGGCTAGTCCGTACACAACTTGAAAA
AGTGGCAGCCGAGTCGGCTGCTTTTTTTGCTCGAATCTACACTCAGCTATGGCGCGCCCCAAGGTCGGGC
AGGAAGAGGGCCTATTTCCCATGATTCCTTCATATTTGCATATACGATACAAGGCTGTTAGAGAGATAAT
TGGAATTAATTTGACTGTAAACACAAAGATATTAGTACAAAATACGTGACGTAGAAAGTAATAATTTCTT
GGGTAGTTTGCAGTTTTAAAATTATGTTTTAAAATGGACTATCATATGCTTACCGTAACTTGAAAGTATT
TCGATTTCTTGGCTTTATATATCTTGTGGAAAGCCAGAAACATGGTCGTACATGGCAGGAGTCGGTTTCA
GAGCTAAGCACAAGAGTGCATAGCAAGTTGAAATAAGGCTAGTCCGTTTACAACTTGAAAAAGTGGCACC
CGAGTCGGGTGCTTTTTTTGTTTGGCGCGCCTATGGCTTAATTAACATGGCGGCCGCATTCTACCGGGTA
GGGGAGGCGCTTTTCCCAAGGCAGTCTGGAGCATGCGCTTTAGCAGCCCCGCTGGGCACTTGGCGCTACA
CAAGTGGCCTCTGGCCTCGCACACATTCCACATCCACCGGTAGGCGCCAACCGGCTCCGTTCTTTGGTGG
CCCCTTCGCGCCACCTTCTACTCCTCCCCTAGTCAGGAAGTTCCCCCCCGCCCCGCAGCTCGCGTCGTGC
AGGACGTGACAAATGGAAGTAGCACGTCTCACTAGTCTCGTGCAGATGGACAGCACCGCTGAGCAATGGA
AGCGGGTAGGCCTTTGGGGCAGCGGCCAATAGCAGCTTTGCTCCTTCGCTTTCTGGGCTCAGAGGCTGGG
AAGGGGTGGGTCCGGGGGCGGGCTCAGGGGCGGGCTCAGGGGCGGGGCGGGCGCCCGAAGGTCCTCCGGA
GGCCCGGCATTCTGCACGCTTCAAAAGCGCACGTCTGCCGCGCTGTTCTCCTCTTCCTCATCTCCGGGAC
CCGGGATGCCCAAGAAGAAGAGGAAGGTGTCCAATTTACTGACCGTACACCAAAATTTGCCTGCATTACC
GGTCGATGCAACGAGTGATGAGGTTCGCAAGAACCTGATGGACATGTTCAGGGATCGCCAGGCGTTTTCT
GAGCATACCTGGAAAATGCTTCTGTCCGTTTGCCGGTCGTGGGCGGCATGGTGCAAGTTGAATAACCGGA
AATGGTTTCCCGCAGAACCTGAAGATGTTCGCGATTATCTTCTATATCTTCAGGCGCGCGGTCTGGCAGT
AAAAACTATCCAGCAACATTTGGGCCAGCTAAACATGCTTCATCGTCGGTCCGGGCTGCCACGACCAAGT
GACAGCAATGCTGTTTCACTGGTTATGCGGCGGATCCGAAAAGAAAACGTTGATGCCGGTGAACGTGCAA
AACAGGCTCTAGCGTTCGAACGCACTGATTTCGACCAGGTTCGTTCACTCATGGAAAATAGCGATCGCTG
CCAGGATATACGTAATCTGGCATTTCTGGGGATTGCTTATAACACCCTGTTACGTATAGCCGAAATTGCC
AGGATCAGGGTTAAAGATATCTCACGTACTGACGGTGGGAGAATGTTAATCCATATTGGCAGAACGAAAA
CGCTGGTTAGCACCGCAGGTGTAGAGAAGGCACTTAGCCTGGGGGTAACTAAACTGGTCGAGCGATGGAT
TTCCGTCTCTGGTGTAGCTGATGATCCGAATAACTACCTGTTTTGCCGGGTCAGAAAAAATGGTGTTGCC
GCGCCATCTGCCACCAGCCAGCTATCAACTCGCGCCCTGGAAGGGATTTTTGAAGCAACTCATCGATTGA
TTTACGGCGCTAAGGATGACTCTGGTCAGAGATACCTGGCCTGGTCTGGACACAGTGCCCGTGTCGGAGC
CGCGCGAGATATGGCCCGCGCTGGAGTTTCAATACCGGAGATCATGCAAGCTGGTGGCTGGACCAATGTA
AATATTGTCATGAACTATATCCGTAACCTGGATAGTGAAACAGGGGCAATGGTGCGCCTGCTGGAAGATG
GCGATTAGCCATGTTTAAGGGTTCCGGTTCCACTAGGTACAATTCGATATCAAGCTTATCGATAATCAAC
CTCTGGATTACAAAATTTGTGAAAGATTGACTGGTATTCTTAACTATGTTGCTCCTTTTACGCTATGTGG
ATACGCTGCTTTAATGCCTTTGTATCATGCTATTGCTTCCCGTATGGCTTTCATTTTCTCCTCCTTGTAT
AAATCCTGGTTGCTGTCTCTTTATGAGGAGTTGTGGCCCGTTGTCAGGCAACGTGGCGTGGTGTGCACTG
TGTTTGCTGACGCAACCCCCACTGGTTGGGGCATTGCCACCACCTGTCAGCTCCTTTCCGGGACTTTCGC
TTTCCCCCTCCCTATTGCCACGGCGGAACTCATCGCCGCCTGCCTTGCCCGCTGCTGGACAGGGGCTCGG
CTGTTGGGCACTGACAATTCCGTGGTGTTGTCGGGGAAATCATCGTCCTTTCCTTGGCTGCTCGCCTGTG
TTGCCACCTGGATTCTGCGCGGGACGTCCTTCTGCTACGTCCCTTCGGCCCTCAATCCAGCGGACCTTCC
TTCCCGCGGCCTGCTGCCGGCTCTGCGGCCTCTTCCGCGTCTTCGCCTTCGCCCTCAGACGAGTCGGATC
TCCCTTTGGGCCGCCTCCCCGCATCGATACCGTCGACCTCGATCGAGACCTAGAAAAACATGGAGCAATC
ACAAGTAGCAATACAGCAGCTACCAATGCTGATTGTGCCTGGCTAGAAGCACAAGAGGAGGAGGAGGTGG
GTTTTCCAGTCACACCTCAGGTACCTTTAAGACCAATGACTTACAAGGCAGCTGTAGATCTTAGCCACTT
TTTAAAAGAAAAGGGGGGACTGGAAGGGCTAATTCACTCCCAACGAAGACAAGATATCCTTGATCTGTGG
ATCTACCACACACAAGGCTACTTCCCTGATTGGCAGAACTACACACCAGGGCCAGGGATCAGATATCCAC
TGACCTTTGGATGGTGCTACAAGCTAGTACCAGTTGAGCAAGAGAAGGTAGAAGAAGCCAATGAAGGAGA
GAACACCCGCTTGTTACACCCTGTGAGCCTGCATGGGATGGATGACCCGGAGAGAGAAGTAT
